Addgene plasmid #103191: LSB-hsa-miR-125b-5p
Purpose: Used to sense miRNA activity using fluorescence based tools. hsa-miR-125b-5p target in 3' UTR of of mKate. miRNA activity can be measured by the repression of mKate2 relative to EBFP2 fluorescent proteins . Plasmid is inherently unstable; please see Depositor Comments
Depositing lab: Ron Weiss. Depositing organization: Massachusetts Institute of Technology. Publication: A mixed antagonistic/synergistic miRNA repression model enables accurate predictions of multi-input miRNA sensor activity. Gam JJ, Babb J, Weiss R. Nat Commun. 2018 Jun 22;9(1):2430. doi: 10.1038/s41467-018-04575-0. PubMed 29934631.
Backbone
  Vector backbone: Low Sensor Backbone (LSB)
  Vector type: Mammalian Expression, Synthetic Biology
Growth in bacteria
  Bacterial resistance: Ampicillin and Kanamycin, 100 & 50 μg/mL
  Growth temperature: 30°C
  Growth strain: NEB Stable
  Copy number: High Copy
Gene/Insert
  Gene/Insert name: hsa-miR-125b-5p target
  Species: H. sapiens (human)
  Promoter: EF-1a
  Cloning method: Gibson Cloning
Terms and licenses: Academic/Nonprofit Terms; Industry Terms: Not Available to Industry
Depositor comments: Please note that this plasmid is inherently unstable due to a repeating poly A element. We recommend performing a diagnostic digest on multiple colonies upon receipt. The depositors would like to note the presence of several discrepancies between the depositor sequence and physical plasmid sequence. In particular, the sequences upstream and downstream of the puromycin coding region have 10 bp insertions which do not affect the ability to perform puromycin selection. The sequences for those regions within the physical plasmids are as follows: Upstream of Puro: GAATTCGACCGCCTGTCTCAAGGTGCCACC; Downstream of Puro: GCTTTGAGACTACGCGTGAATTCACTCCTC.
How to cite: LSB-hsa-miR-125b-5p was a gift from Ron Weiss (Addgene plasmid # 103191 ; http://n2t.net/addgene:103191 ; RRID:Addgene_103191)
