[The description below was written by a language model from this plasmid's Addgene catalogue record and pLannotate feature annotations shown in this document.]
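Description:
LSB-hsa-miR-125b-5p is a mammalian expression plasmid of about 11 kb from a synthetic-biology series of fluorescent microRNA sensors built on the "Low Sensor Backbone" (LSB). It replicates in E. coli from a high-copy ColE1/pUC-type origin and carries both a β-lactamase gene (AmpR) and an aminoglycoside phosphotransferase gene (KanR), so it is maintained under dual ampicillin and kanamycin selection. A short lac promoter/operator remnant is also annotated in the backbone.

The payload consists of two parallel transcription units in the same orientation. Each is driven by the human EF-1α core promoter with its intron A and terminated by a rabbit β-globin polyadenylation signal. Gateway attB4, attB1 and attB2 scars flank the promoters and coding regions, indicating that the units were originally assembled by recombination. The first unit encodes the red fluorescent protein mKate2. According to the catalogue entry, its 3' UTR holds the target site for human miR-125b-5p, although this site is not annotated separately in the feature table. The second unit encodes the blue fluorescent protein EBFP2 without a target site and serves as an internal reference. In transfected cells, miR-125b-5p activity represses mKate2 while leaving EBFP2 unaffected, so the red-to-blue fluorescence ratio reports miRNA activity independently of plasmid dose.

A puromycin N-acetyltransferase gene followed by a third β-globin poly(A) allows puromycin selection in mammalian cells, though no promoter is annotated for it. The depositor notes that the repeated poly(A) elements make the plasmid inherently unstable. Small insertions flanking the puromycin gene also differ from the deposited sequence, without affecting selection.
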