Features (pLannotate 1.2.2; 28 found; start..end, strand, type, name):
     87..675     -  rep_origin     ori: high-copy-number ColE1/pMB1/pBR322/pUC origin of replication
    846..1706    -  CDS            AmpR: β-lactamase; bla; confers resistance to ampicillin, carbenicillin, and related antibiotics
   1707..1778    -  promoter       AmpR promoter: bla
   1857..2456    +  CDS            PuroR: puromycin N-acetyltransferase; pac from Streptomyces alboniger; confers resistance to puromycin
   2461..2541    +  CDS            HBB (fragment): HBB_PONPY - Experimental evidence at transcript level: Swiss-Prot protein existence level 2. Involved in oxygen transport from the lung to the various peripheral tissues. From Pongo pygmaeus (Bornean orangutan).
   2612..2667    +  polyA_signal   β-globin poly(A) signal: rabbit β-globin polyadenylation signal (Gil and Proudfoot, 1987)
   3646..3666    +  protein_bind   attB4: mutant version of attB; core recombination site for the Gateway® BP reaction BP Clonase™
   3734..3945    +  promoter       EF-1α core promoter: core promoter for human elongation factor EF-1α
   3946..4884    +  intron         EF-1α intron A: intron upstream of the start codon of human EF-1α
   4911..4931    +  protein_bind   attB1: mutant version of attB; core recombination site for the Gateway® BP reaction BP Clonase™
   4951..5646    +  CDS            mKate2: mKate2 is a basic (constitutively fluorescent) red fluorescent protein published in 2009, derived from Entacmaea quadricolor. It is reported to be a rapidly-maturing monomer with moderate acid sensitivity.
   5666..5690    -  protein_bind   attB2: mutant version of attB; recombination site for the Gateway® BP reaction BP Clonase™
   5834..5908    +  CDS            HBB (fragment): HBB_PONPY - Experimental evidence at transcript level: Swiss-Prot protein existence level 2. Involved in oxygen transport from the lung to the various peripheral tissues. From Pongo pygmaeus (Bornean orangutan).
   5979..6034    +  polyA_signal   β-globin poly(A) signal: rabbit β-globin polyadenylation signal (Gil and Proudfoot, 1987)
   6418..6443    +  misc_feature   SA: splice acceptor site
   7115..7135    +  protein_bind   attB4: mutant version of attB; core recombination site for the Gateway® BP reaction BP Clonase™
   7203..7414    +  promoter       EF-1α core promoter: core promoter for human elongation factor EF-1α
   7415..8353    +  intron         EF-1α intron A: intron upstream of the start codon of human EF-1α
   8380..8400    +  protein_bind   attB1: mutant version of attB; core recombination site for the Gateway® BP reaction BP Clonase™
   8411..9127    +  CDS            EBFP2: EBFP2 is a basic (constitutively fluorescent) blue fluorescent protein published in 2007, derived from Aequorea victoria. It is reported to be a rapidly-maturing monomer with moderate acid sensitivity.
   9135..9159    -  protein_bind   attB2: mutant version of attB; recombination site for the Gateway® BP reaction BP Clonase™
   9163..9243    +  CDS            HBB (fragment): HBB_PONPY - Experimental evidence at transcript level: Swiss-Prot protein existence level 2. Involved in oxygen transport from the lung to the various peripheral tissues. From Pongo pygmaeus (Bornean orangutan).
   9314..9369    +  polyA_signal   β-globin poly(A) signal: rabbit β-globin polyadenylation signal (Gil and Proudfoot, 1987)
   9752..9774    -  protein_bind   lac operator (fragment): The lac repressor binds to the lac operator to inhibit transcription in E. coli. This inhibition can be relieved by adding lactose or isopropyl-β-D-thiogalactopyranoside (IPTG). lac repressor encoded by lacI
   9778..9808    -  promoter       lac promoter: promoter for the E. coli lac operon
   9823..9844    -  protein_bind   CAP binding site: CAP binding activates transcription in the presence of cAMP. E. coli catabolite activator protein
   9857..9896    -  CDS            lacI (fragment): lac repressor; lacI; The lac repressor binds to the lac operator to inhibit transcription in E. coli. This inhibition can be relieved by adding lactose or isopropyl-β-D-thiogalactopyranoside (IPTG).
  10069..10878   +  CDS            KanR: aminoglycoside phosphotransferase; aph(3')-Ia; confers resistance to kanamycin in bacteria or G418 (Geneticin®) in eukaryotes
>Addgene plasmid #103191 | LSB-hsa-miR-125b-5p | depositor full sequence | sequence record 195431 | Full Sequence
AATTGAGGGGATAACGCAGGAAAGAACATGTGAGCAAAAGGCCAGCAAAAGGCCAGGAACCGTAAAAAGG
CCGCGTTGCTGGCGTTTTTCCATAGGCTCCGCCCCCCTGACGAGCATCACAAAAATCGACGCTCAAGTCA
GAGGTGGCGAAACCCGACAGGACTATAAAGATACCAGGCGTTTCCCCCTGGAAGCTCCCTCGTGCGCTCT
CCTGTTCCGACCCTGCCGCTTACCGGATACCTGTCCGCCTTTCTCCCTTCGGGAAGCGTGGCGCTTTCTC
ATAGCTCACGCTGTAGGTATCTCAGTTCGGTGTAGGTCGTTCGCTCCAAGCTGGGCTGTGTGCACGAACC
CCCCGTTCAGCCCGACCGCTGCGCCTTATCCGGTAACTATCGTCTTGAGTCCAACCCGGTAAGACACGAC
TTATCGCCACTGGCAGCAGCCACTGGTAACAGGATTAGCAGAGCGAGGTATGTAGGCGGTGCTACAGAGT
TCTTGAAGTGGTGGCCTAACTACGGCTACACTAGAAGAACAGTATTTGGTATCTGCGCTCTGCTGAAGCC
AGTTACCTTCGGAAAAAGAGTTGGTAGCTCTTGATCCGGCAAACAAACCACCGCTGGTAGCGGTGGTTTT
TTTGTTTGCAAGCAGCAGATTACGCGCAGAAAAAAAGGATCTCAAGAAGATCCTTTGATCTTTTCTACGG
GGTCTGACGCTCAGTGGAACGAAAACTCACGTTAAGGGATTTTGGTCATGAGATTATCAAAAAGGATCTT
CACCTAGATCCTTTTAAATTAAAAATGAAGTTTTAAATCAATCTAAAGTATATATGAGTAAACTTGGTCT
GACAGTTACCAATGCTTAATCAGTGAGGCACCTATCTCAGCGATCTGTCTATTTCGTTCATCCATAGTTG
CCTGACTCCCCGTCGTGTAGATAACTACGATACGGGAGGGCTTACCATCTGGCCCCAGTGCTGCAATGAT
ACCGCGAGAACCACGCTCACCGGCTCCAGATTTATCAGCAATAAACCAGCCAGCCGGAAGGGCCGAGCGC
AGAAGTGGTCCTGCAACTTTATCCGCCTCCATCCAGTCTATTAATTGTTGCCGGGAAGCTAGAGTAAGTA
GTTCGCCAGTTAATAGTTTGCGCAACGTTGTTGCCATTGCTACAGGCATCGTGGTGTCACGCTCGTCGTT
TGGTATGGCTTCATTCAGCTCCGGTTCCCAACGATCAAGGCGAGTTACATGATCCCCCATGTTGTGCAAA
AAAGCGGTTAGCTCCTTCGGTCCTCCGATCGTTGTCAGAAGTAAGTTGGCCGCAGTGTTATCACTCATGG
TTATGGCAGCACTGCATAATTCTCTTACTGTCATGCCATCCGTAAGATGCTTTTCTGTGACTGGTGAGTA
CTCAACCAAGTCATTCTGAGAATAGTGTATGCGGCGACCGAGTTGCTCTTGCCCGGCGTCAATACGGGAT
AATACCGCGCCACATAGCAGAACTTTAAAAGTGCTCATCATTGGAAAACGTTCTTCGGGGCGAAAACTCT
CAAGGATCTTACCGCTGTTGAGATCCAGTTCGATGTAACCCACTCGTGCACCCAACTGATCTTCAGCATC
TTTTACTTTCACCAGCGTTTCTGGGTGAGCAAAAACAGGAAGGCAAAATGCCGCAAAAAAGGGAATAAGG
GCGACACGGAAATGTTGAATACTCATACTCTTCCTTTTTCAATATTATTGAAGCATTTATCAGGGTTATT
GTCTCATGAGCGGATACATATTTGAATGTAGCTCCGAATTTCTCGAGGGCTTGTCGACGACGGCGGTCTC
CGTCGTCAGGATCATGAATTCGACCCGCCTGCCACCATGACCGAGTACAAGCCCACGGTGCGCCTCGCCA
CCCGCGACGACGTCCCCCGGGCCGTACGCACCCTCGCCGCCGCGTTCGCCGACTACCCCGCCACGCGCCA
CACCGTCGACCCGGACCGCCACATCGAGCGGGTCACCGAGCTGCAAGAACTCTTCCTCACGCGCGTCGGG
CTCGACATCGGCAAGGTGTGGGTCGCGGACGACGGCGCCGCGGTGGCGGTCTGGACCACGCCGGAGAGCG
TCGAAGCGGGGGCGGTGTTCGCCGAGATCGGCCCGCGCATGGCCGAGTTGAGCGGTTCCCGGCTGGCCGC
GCAGCAACAGATGGAAGGCCTCCTGGCGCCGCACCGGCCCAAGGAGCCCGCGTGGTTCCTGGCCACCGTC
GGCGTCTCGCCCGACCACCAGGGCAAGGGTCTGGGCAGCGCCGTCGTGCTCCCCGGAGTGGAGGCGGCCG
AGCGCGCCGGGGTGCCCGCCTTCCTGGAGACATCCGCGCCCCGCAACCTCCCCTTCTACGAGCGGCTCGG
CTTCACCGTCACCGCCGACGTCGAGGTGCCCGAAGGACCGCGCACCTGGTGCATGACCCGCAAGCCCGGT
GCCTGATACGCGTGAATTCACTCCTCAGGTGCAGGCTGCCTATCAGAAGGTGGTGGCTGGTGTGGCCAAT
GCCCTGGCTCACAAATACCACTGAGATCTTTTTCCCTCTGCCAAAAATTATGGGGACATCATGAAGCCCC
TTGAGCATCTGACTTCTGGCTAATAAAGGAAATTTATTTTCATTGCAATAGTGTGTTGGAATTTTTTGTG
TCTCTCACTCGGAAGGACATATGGGAGGGCAAATCATTTAAAACATCAGAATGAGTATTTGGTTTAGAGT
TTGGCAACATATGCCCATATGCTGGCTGCCATGAACAAAGGTTGGCTATAAAGAGGTCATCAGTATATGA
AACAGCCCCCTGCTGTCCATTCCTTATTCCATAGAAAAGCCTTGACTTGAGGTTAGATTTTTTTTATATT
TTGTTTTGTGTTATTTTTTTCTTTAACATCCCTAAAATTTTCCTTACATGTTTTACTAGCCAGATTTTTC
CTCCTCTCCTGACTACTCCCAGTCATAGCTGTCCCTCTTCTCTTATGGAGATCCCTCGACCTGCAGCCCA
AGCTTGAATTCTCTAGAATTACCCTGTTATCCCTATGCTTGGTTTACCGAGCTCTTATTGGTTTTCAAAC
TTCATTGACTGTGCCCAACGCGCCTGGGAGCTCACGGGGACAGCCCCCCCCCAAAGCCCCCAGGGATGTA
ATTACGTCCCTCCCCCGCTAGGGGGCAGCAGCGAGCCGCCCGGGGCTCCGCTCCGGTCCGGCGCTCCCCC
CGCATCCCCGAGCCGGCAGCGTGCGGGGACAGCCCGGGCACGGGGAAGGTGGCACGGGATCGCTTTCCTC
TGAACGCTTCTCGCTGCTCTTTGAGCCTGCAGACACCTGGGGGGATACGGGGAAAAAGCTAGGCTGAAAG
ACCGGTTCTTAGAATGACACGCGCCTGGGAGCTCACGGGGACAGCCCCCCCCCAAAGCCCCCAGGGATGT
AATTACGTCCCTCCCCCGCTAGGGGGCAGCAGCGAGCCGCCCGGGGCTCCGCTCCGGTCCGGCGCTCCCC
CCGCATCCCCGAGCCGGCAGCGTGCGGGGACAGCCCGGGCACGGGGAAGGTGGCACGGGATCGCTTTCCT
CTGAACGCTTCTCGCTGCTCTTTGAGCCTGCAGACACCTGGGGGGATACGGGGAAAAAGCTAACTTCTGA
GACGACAACTTTGTATAGAAAAGTTGGCTCCGAATTCGCCCTTGACAGCAGAGATCCAGTTTGGTTAATT
AATTGGCTCCGGTGCCCGTCAGTGGGCAGAGCGCACATCGCCCACAGTCCCCGAGAAGTTGTGGGGAGGG
GTCGGCAATTGAACCGGTGCCTAGAGAAGGTGGCGCGGGGTAAACTGGGAAAGTGATGTCGTGTACTGGC
TCCGCCTTTTTCCCGAGGGTGGGGGAGAACCGTATATAAGTGCAGTAGTCGCCGTGAACGTTCTTTTTCG
CAACGGGTTTGCCGCCAGAACACAGGTAAGTGCCGTGTGTGGTTCCCGCGGGCCTGGCCTCTTTACGGGT
TATGGCCCTTGCGTGCCTTGAATTACTTCCACCTGGCTGCAGTACGTGATTCTTGATCCCGAGCTTCGGG
TTGGAAGTGGGTGGGAGAGTTCGAGGCCTTGCGCTTAAGGAGCCCCTTCGCCTCGTGCTTGAGTTGAGGC
CTGGCCTGGGCGCTGGGGCCGCCGCGTGCGAATCTGGTGGCACCTTCGCGCCTGTCTCGCTGCTTTCGAT
AAGTCTCTAGCCATTTAAAATTTTTGATGACCTGCTGCGACGCTTTTTTTCTGGCAAGATAGTCTTGTAA
ATGCGGGCCAAGATCTGCACACTGGTATTTCGGTTTTTGGGGCCGCGGGCGGCGACGGGGCCCGTGCGTC
CCAGCGCACATGTTCGGCGAGGCGGGGCCTGCGAGCGCGGCCACCGAGAATCGGACGGGGGTAGTCTCAA
GCTGGCCGGCCTGCTCTGGTGCCTGGCCTCGCGCCGCCGTGTATCGCCCCGCCCTGGGCGGCAAGGCTGG
CCCGGTCGGCACCAGTTGCGTGAGCGGAAAGATGGCCGCTTCCCGGCCCTGCTGCAGGGAGCTCAAAATG
GAGGACGCGGCGCTCGGGAGAGCGGGCGGGTGAGTCACCCACACAAAGGAAAAGGGCCTTTCCGTCCTCA
GCCGTCGCTTCATGTGACTCCACGGAGTACCGGGCGCCGTCCAGGCACCTCGATTAGTTCTCGAGCTTTT
GGAGTACGTCGTCTTTAGGTTGGGGGGAGGGGTTTTATGCGATGGAGTTTCCCCACACTGAGTGGGTGGA
GACTGAAGTTAGGCCAGCTTGGCACTTGATGTAATTCTCCTTGGAATTTGCCCTTTTTGAGTTTGGATCT
TGGTTCATTCTCAAGCCTCAGACAGTGGTTCAAAGTTTTTTTCTTCCATTTCAGGTGTCGTGAGAAGGGC
GAATTCGACCCAAGTTTGTACAAAAAAGCAGGCTGGATCCAGGTGCCACCATGGTGAGCGAGCTGATTAA
GGAGAACATGCACATGAAGCTGTACATGGAGGGCACCGTGAACAACCACCACTTCAAGTGCACATCCGAG
GGCGAAGGCAAGCCCTACGAGGGCACCCAGACCATGAGAATCAAGGCGGTCGAGGGCGGCCCTCTCCCCT
TCGCCTTCGACATCCTGGCTACCAGCTTCATGTACGGCAGCAAAACCTTCATCAACCACACCCAGGGCAT
CCCCGACTTCTTTAAGCAGTCCTTCCCCGAGGGCTTCACATGGGAGAGAGTCACCACATACGAAGATGGG
GGCGTGCTGACCGCTACCCAGGACACCAGCCTCCAGGACGGCTGCCTCATCTACAACGTCAAGATCAGAG
GGGTGAACTTCCCATCCAACGGCCCTGTGATGCAGAAGAAAACACTCGGCTGGGAGGCCTCCACCGAGAC
ACTGTACCCCGCTGACGGCGGCCTGGAAGGCAGAGCCGACATGGCCCTGAAGCTCGTGGGCGGGGGCCAC
CTGATCTGCAACCTTAAGACCACATACAGATCCAAGAAACCCGCTAAGAACCTCAAGATGCCCGGCGTCT
ACTATGTGGACAGGAGACTGGAAAGAATCAAGGAGGCCGACAAAGAGACATACGTCGAGCAGCACGAGGT
GGCTGTGGCCAGATACTGCGACCTCCCTAGCAAACTGGGGCACAAACTTAATTGAGAATTCTACCACCCA
GCTTTCTTGTACAAAGTGGTACGTCTCAAGACCAGAGGTCTCTGCTTTGTATTGTTCACAAGTTAGCGTC
TCAGGGATCACAAGTTAGCGTCTCAGGGATCACAAGTTAGCGTCTCAGGGATCACAAGTTAGCGTCTCAG
GGACAACCAGAAGAGACCTGTGCTTCACTCCTCAGGTGCAGGCTGCCTATCAGAAGGTGGTGGCTGGTGT
GGCCAATGCCCTGGCTCACAAATACCACTGAGATCTTTTTCCCTCTGCCAAAAATTATGGGGACATCATG
AAGCCCCTTGAGCATCTGACTTCTGGCTAATAAAGGAAATTTATTTTCATTGCAATAGTGTGTTGGAATT
TTTTGTGTCTCTCACTCGGAAGGACATATGGGAGGGCAAATCATTTAAAACATCAGAATGAGTATTTGGT
TTAGAGTTTGGCAACATATGCCCATATGCTGGCTGCCATGAACAAAGGTTGGCTATAAAGAGGTCATCAG
TATATGAAACAGCCCCCTGCTGTCCATTCCTTATTCCATAGAAAAGCCTTGACTTGAGGTTAGATTTTTT
TTATATTTTGTTTTGTGTTATTTTTTTCTTTAACATCCCTAAAATTTTCCTTACATGTTTTACTAGCCAG
ATTTTTCCTCCTCTCCTGACTACTCCCAGTCATAGCTGTCCCTCTTCTCTTATGGAGATCCCGAGCGGTG
CGTTTTTATGCTTGTAGTATTGTATAATGTTTTTAAGATCCAAGCTTCTGACCTCTTCTCTTCCTCCCAC
AGGGCCTCGAGACAATTGCATCGATGGTACCAGTGAAAGTCTGCAATGAATTCGAGTTGGCGCGCCTGTC
ATTCTAAATCTCTCTTTCAGCCTAAAGCTTTTTCCCCGTATCCCCCCAGGTGTCTGCAGGCTCAAAGAGC
AGCGAGAAGCGTTCAGAGGAAAGCGATCCCGTGCCACCTTCCCCGTGCCCGGGCTGTCCCCGCACGCTGC
CGGCTCGGGGATGCGGGGGGAGCGCCGGACCGGAGCGGAGCCCCGGGCGGCTCGCTGCTGCCCCCTAGCG
GGGGAGGGACGTAATTACATCCCTGGGGGCTTTGGGAGGGGGCTGTCCCCGTGAGCTCCCAGGCGCGCCT
GTCATTCTAAATCTCTCTTTCAGCCTAAAGCTTTTTCCCCGTATCCCCCCAGGTGTCTGCAGGCTCAAAG
AGCAGCGAGAAGCGTTCAGAGGAAAGCGATCCCGTGCCACCTTCCCCGTGCCCGGGCTGTCCCCGCACGC
TGCCGGCTCGGGGATGCGGGGGGAGCGCCGGACCGGAGCGGAGCCCCGGGCGGCTCGCTGCTGCCCCCTA
GCGGGGGAGGGACGTAATTACATCCCTGGGGGCTTTGGGGGGGGGCTGTCCCCGTGAGCTCCCAGGCGCG
CCAACTCGGTACCGTATCGATGTCGACGTTAACGCTAGTGATATCAACTTTGTATAGAAAAGTTGGCTCC
GAATTCGCCCTTGACAGCAGAGATCCAGTTTGGTTAATTAATTGGCTCCGGTGCCCGTCAGTGGGCAGAG
CGCACATCGCCCACAGTCCCCGAGAAGTTGTGGGGAGGGGTCGGCAATTGAACCGGTGCCTAGAGAAGGT
GGCGCGGGGTAAACTGGGAAAGTGATGTCGTGTACTGGCTCCGCCTTTTTCCCGAGGGTGGGGGAGAACC
GTATATAAGTGCAGTAGTCGCCGTGAACGTTCTTTTTCGCAACGGGTTTGCCGCCAGAACACAGGTAAGT
GCCGTGTGTGGTTCCCGCGGGCCTGGCCTCTTTACGGGTTATGGCCCTTGCGTGCCTTGAATTACTTCCA
CCTGGCTGCAGTACGTGATTCTTGATCCCGAGCTTCGGGTTGGAAGTGGGTGGGAGAGTTCGAGGCCTTG
CGCTTAAGGAGCCCCTTCGCCTCGTGCTTGAGTTGAGGCCTGGCCTGGGCGCTGGGGCCGCCGCGTGCGA
ATCTGGTGGCACCTTCGCGCCTGTCTCGCTGCTTTCGATAAGTCTCTAGCCATTTAAAATTTTTGATGAC
CTGCTGCGACGCTTTTTTTCTGGCAAGATAGTCTTGTAAATGCGGGCCAAGATCTGCACACTGGTATTTC
GGTTTTTGGGGCCGCGGGCGGCGACGGGGCCCGTGCGTCCCAGCGCACATGTTCGGCGAGGCGGGGCCTG
CGAGCGCGGCCACCGAGAATCGGACGGGGGTAGTCTCAAGCTGGCCGGCCTGCTCTGGTGCCTGGCCTCG
CGCCGCCGTGTATCGCCCCGCCCTGGGCGGCAAGGCTGGCCCGGTCGGCACCAGTTGCGTGAGCGGAAAG
ATGGCCGCTTCCCGGCCCTGCTGCAGGGAGCTCAAAATGGAGGACGCGGCGCTCGGGAGAGCGGGCGGGT
GAGTCACCCACACAAAGGAAAAGGGCCTTTCCGTCCTCAGCCGTCGCTTCATGTGACTCCACGGAGTACC
GGGCGCCGTCCAGGCACCTCGATTAGTTCTCGAGCTTTTGGAGTACGTCGTCTTTAGGTTGGGGGGAGGG
GTTTTATGCGATGGAGTTTCCCCACACTGAGTGGGTGGAGACTGAAGTTAGGCCAGCTTGGCACTTGATG
TAATTCTCCTTGGAATTTGCCCTTTTTGAGTTTGGATCTTGGTTCATTCTCAAGCCTCAGACAGTGGTTC
AAAGTTTTTTTCTTCCATTTCAGGTGTCGTGAGAAGGGCGAATTCGACCCAAGTTTGTACAAAAAAGCAG
GCTCGCCACCATGGTGAGCAAGGGCGAGGAGCTGTTCACCGGGGTGGTGCCCATCCTGGTCGAGCTGGAC
GGCGACGTAAACGGCCACAAGTTCAGCGTGAGGGGCGAGGGCGAGGGCGATGCCACCAACGGCAAGCTGA
CCCTGAAGTTCATCTGCACCACCGGCAAGCTGCCCGTGCCCTGGCCCACCCTCGTGACCACCCTGAGCCA
CGGCGTGCAGTGCTTCGCCCGCTACCCCGACCACATGAAGCAGCACGACTTCTTCAAGTCCGCCATGCCC
GAAGGCTACGTCCAGGAGCGCACCATCTTCTTCAAGGACGACGGCACCTACAAGACCCGCGCCGAGGTGA
AGTTCGAGGGCGACACCCTAGTGAACCGCATCGAGCTGAAGGGCGTCGACTTCAAGGAGGACGGCAACAT
CCTGGGGCACAAGCTGGAGTACAACTTCAACAGCCACAACATCTATATCATGGCCGTCAAGCAGAAGAAC
GGCATCAAGGTGAACTTCAAGATCCGCCACAACGTGGAGGACGGCAGCGTGCAGCTCGCCGACCACTACC
AGCAGAACACCCCCATCGGCGACGGCCCCGTGCTGCTGCCCGACAGCCACTACCTGAGCACCCAGTCCGT
GCTGAGCAAAGACCCCAACGAGAAGCGCGATCACATGGTCCTGCTGGAGTTCCGCACCGCCGCCGGGATC
ACTCTCGGCATGGACGAGCTGTACAAGTAATACCACCCAGCTTTCTTGTACAAAGTGGTACGCGTGAATT
CACTCCTCAGGTGCAGGCTGCCTATCAGAAGGTGGTGGCTGGTGTGGCCAATGCCCTGGCTCACAAATAC
CACTGAGATCTTTTTCCCTCTGCCAAAAATTATGGGGACATCATGAAGCCCCTTGAGCATCTGACTTCTG
GCTAATAAAGGAAATTTATTTTCATTGCAATAGTGTGTTGGAATTTTTTGTGTCTCTCACTCGGAAGGAC
ATATGGGAGGGCAAATCATTTAAAACATCAGAATGAGTATTTGGTTTAGAGTTTGGCAACATATGCCCAT
ATGCTGGCTGCCATGAACAAAGGTTGGCTATAAAGAGGTCATCAGTATATGAAACAGCCCCCTGCTGTCC
ATTCCTTATTCCATAGAAAAGCCTTGACTTGAGGTTAGATTTTTTTTATATTTTGTTTTGTGTTATTTTT
TTCTTTAACATCCCTAAAATTTTCCTTACATGTTTTACTAGCCAGATTTTTCCTCCTCTCCTGACTACTC
CCAGTCATAGCTGTCCCTCTTCTCTTATGGAGATCCCTCGACCTGCAGCCCAAGCTTGGCGTAATCATGG
TCATAGCTGTTTCCTGTGTGAAATTGTTATCCGCTCACAATTCCACACAACATACGAGCCGGAAGCATAA
AGTGTAAAGCCTGGGGTGCCTAATGAGTGAGCTAACTCACATTAATTGCGTTGCGCTCACTGCCCGCTTT
CCAGTCGGGAAACCTGTCGTGCCAGCGGATCGACAGTACTAAGCTTGGTCTAATACCCAATCTCTCGTCT
TATCCAGATGTTTTATACGCCTCTGGCCCGTGTCTCAAAATCTCTGATGTTACATTGCACAAGATAAAAT
AATATCATCATGAACAATAAAACTGTCTGCTTACATAAACAGTAATACAAGGGGTGTTATGAGCCATATT
CAACGGGAAACGTCGAGGCCGCGATTAAATTCCAACATGGATGCTGATTTATATGGGTATAAATGGGCTC
GCGATAATGTCGGGCAATCAGGTGCGACAATCTATCGCTTGTATGGGAAGCCCGATGCGCCAGAGTTGTT
TCTGAAACATGGCAAAGGTAGCGTTGCCAATGATGTTACAGATGAGATGGTCAGACTAAACTGGCTGACG
GAATTTATGCCTCTTCCGACCATCAAGCATTTTATCCGTACTCCTGATGATGCATGGTTACTCACCACTG
CGATCCCCGGAAAAACAGCATTCCAGGTATTAGAAGAATATCCTGATTCAGGTGAAAATATTGTTGATGC
GCTGGCAGTGTTCCTGCGCCGGTTGCATTCGATTCCTGTTTGTAATTGTCCTTTTAACAGCGATCGCGTA
TTTCGTCTCGCTCAGGCGCAATCACGAATGAATAACGGTTTGGTTGATGCGAGTGATTTTGATGACGAGC
GTAATGGCTGGCCTGTTGAACAAGTCTGGAAAGAAATGCATAAACTTTTGCCATTCTCACCGGATTCAGT
CGTCACTCATGGTGATTTCTCACTTGATAACCTTATTTTTGACGAGGGGAAATTAATAGGTTGTATTGAT
GTTGGACGAGTCGGAATCGCAGACCGATACCAGGATCTTGCCATCCTATGGAACTGCCTCGGTGAGTTTT
CTCCTTCATTACAGAAACGGCTTTTTCAAAAATATGGTATTGATAATCCTGATATGAATAAATTGCAGTT
TCATTTGATGCTCGATGAGTTTTTCTAATCAGAATTGGTTAATTGGTTGTAACACTGGCAGAGCATTACG
CTGACTTGACGGGACGGCGCAAGCTCATGACCAAAATCCCTTAACGTGAGTTACGCGTCGTTCCACTGAG
CGTCAGAGGTATCACTAGTATTACAGAGGTAAGTTATAACAGTCGCCTAACCC
