>Addgene plasmid #103191 | LSB-hsa-miR-125b-5p | depositor partial sequence | sequence record 195432 | hsa-miR-125b-5p target
TCACAAGTTAGCGTCTCAGGGA
