>Addgene plasmid #103191 | LSB-hsa-miR-125b-5p | addgene full sequence | sequence record 237629 | mKate2-F 5'-ACCCGCTAAGAACCTCAAGA-3'
GACAAAGAGACATACGTCGAGCAGCACGAGGTGGCTGTGGCCAGATACTGCGACCTCCCTAGCAAACTGG
GGCACAAACTTAATTGAGAATTCTACCACCCAGCTTTCTTGTACAAAGTGGTACGTCTCAAGACCAGAGG
TCTCTGCTTTGTATTGTTCACAAGTTAGCGTCTCAGGGATCACAAGTTAGCGTCTCAGGGATCACAAGTT
AGCGTCTCAGGGATCACAAGTTAGCGTCTCAGGGACAACCAGAAGAGACCTGTGCTTCACTCCTCAGGTG
CAGGCTGCCTATCAGAAGGTGGTGGCTGGTGTGGCCAATGCCCTGGCTCACAAATACCACTGAGATCTTT
TTCCCTCTGCCAAAAATTATGGGGACATCATGAAGCCCCTTGAGCATCTGACTTCTGGCTAATAAAGGAA
ATTTATTTTCATTGCAATAGTGTGTTGGAATTTTTTGTGTCTCTCACTCGGAAGGACATATGGGAGGGCA
AATCATTTAAAACATCAGAATGAGTATTTGGTTTAGAGTTTGGCAACATATGCCCATATGCTGGCTGCCA
TGAACAAAGGTTGGCTATAAAGAGGTCATCAGTATATGA
